Addgene plasmid #173228: pGL3-MTS-ccdb-DddA(G1333C)-UGI-Puro
Purpose: (Empty Backbone) One-step assembly of custom RVD arrays to construct DdCBE, TALE, etc.
Depositing lab: Bin Shen. Depositing organization: Nanjing Medical University. Publication: Precision modeling of mitochondrial diseases in zebrafish via DdCBE-mediated mtDNA base editing. Guo J, Zhang X, Chen X, Sun H, Dai Y, Wang J, Qian X, Tan L, Lou X, Shen B. Cell Discov. 2021 Sep 3;7(1):78. doi: 10.1038/s41421-021-00307-9. PubMed 34480028.
Backbone
  Vector backbone: pGL3
  Vector type: Unspecified
Growth in bacteria
  Bacterial resistance: Ampicillin, 100 μg/mL
  Growth temperature: 37°C
  Growth strain: ccdB Survival
  Copy number: High Copy
Gene/Insert
  Gene/Insert name: None
Terms and licenses: Academic/Nonprofit Terms; Industry Terms: Not Available to Industry
Depositor comments: MTS_N136aa_ccdb_C21aa_DddA_G1333C__UGI
How to cite: pGL3-MTS-ccdb-DddA(G1333C)-UGI-Puro was a gift from Bin Shen (Addgene plasmid # 173228 ; http://n2t.net/addgene:173228 ; RRID:Addgene_173228)
