[The description below was written by a language model from this plasmid's Addgene catalogue record and pLannotate feature annotations shown in this document.]
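Description:
pGL3-MTS-ccdb-DddA(G1333C)-UGI-Puro is an empty receiver backbone built on pGL3, designed for one-step assembly of custom TALE repeat (RVD) arrays to make one arm of a DddA-derived cytosine base editor (DdCBE) or related TALE fusions. It is a high-copy bacterial plasmid with a ColE1/pUC-type origin and an ampicillin resistance gene. Because it carries a functional ccdB toxin gene, it must be maintained in a ccdB-tolerant strain.

According to the depositor's note, the open reading frame runs in the order mitochondrial targeting sequence, a 136-residue TALE N-terminal segment, the ccdB stuffer, a 21-residue TALE C-terminal segment, the DddA G1333 C-terminal split half, and a uracil glycosylase inhibitor (UGI). The feature table is consistent with this. A CMV enhancer/promoter, followed by a T7 promoter that could support in vitro transcription, sits upstream of a TALE-derived fragment (annotated by homology as avrXa10). This is followed by a partial ccdA and full ccdB cassette, a dddA fragment, UGI and a bGH polyadenylation signal. Replacing the ccdB cassette with an assembled RVD array restores a continuous TALE DNA-binding domain and provides negative selection against unmodified vector in standard strains. The split DddA half is inactive alone and regains double-stranded DNA cytidine deaminase activity only when paired with the complementary half on a second TALE arm bound at an adjacent site. UGI blocks excision of the resulting uracil, favouring C-to-T conversion.

A separate hPGK promoter drives a puromycin resistance gene for selecting transfected mammalian cells. Short HIV LTR, nef, SV40 and tetracycline-resistance fragments appear to be cloning remnants. The associated publication used DdCBEs for mitochondrial DNA editing to model mitochondrial disease in zebrafish.
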