Features (pLannotate 1.2.2; 20 found; start..end, strand, type, name):
      8..387     +  enhancer       CMV enhancer: human cytomegalovirus immediate early enhancer
    388..591     +  promoter       CMV promoter: human cytomegalovirus (CMV) immediate early promoter
    587..620     +  LTR            5' LTR (truncated) (fragment): truncated 5' long terminal repeat (LTR) from HIV-1
    636..654     +  promoter       T7 promoter: promoter for bacteriophage T7 RNA polymerase
    698..1312    +  CDS            avrXa10 (fragment): AVX10_XANOO - Experimental evidence at protein level: Swiss-Prot protein existence level 1. Avirulence protein. Induces the hypersensitive response (HR)in rice plants carrying the resistance gene Xa10. Activity depends on the presence of the core repeat domains; replacement with repeat domains from other proteins (AvrBs3 of X.euvesicatoria (AC P14727) or AvrXa7 of this organism) does not elicit the HR. Probably acts as a transcription factor in its host plant (rice) to induce plant resistance or disease. From Xanthomonas oryzae pv. oryzae.
   1314..1391    +  intron         PDK intron (fragment): pdk; modified pyruvate orthophosphate dikinase intron from Flaveria trinervia 3.0
   1482..1640    +  CDS            ccdA (fragment): CCDA_ECO57 - Also known as H, letA. Experimental evidence at protein level: Swiss-Prot protein existence level 1. Antitoxin component of a type II toxin-antitoxin (TA) system which inhibits the post-segregational killing (PSK) of plasmid-free cells, also referred to as a plasmid addiction system. Binds to and blocks the activity of CcdB; will also remove bound CcdB protein from the CcdB-GyrA complex by forming a CcdA-CcdB complex, a process termed rejuvenation. Functions as a transcriptional corepressor for the ccdAB operon, repression also requires CcdB (By similarity). From Escherichia coli
   1645..1947    +  CDS            ccdB: CCDB_ECOLI - Also known as G, letB, letD. Experimental evidence at protein level: Swiss-Prot protein existence level 1. Toxic component of a type II toxin-antitoxin (TA) system, functioning in plasmid maintainence. Responsible for the post- segregational killing (PSK) of plasmid-free cells, also referred to as a plasmid addiction system. Half-life of over 2 hours. Cell killing by CcdB is accompanied by filamentation, defects in chromosome and plasmid segregation, defects in cell division, formation of anucleate cells, decreased DNA synthesis and plasmid loss. Interferes with the activity of DN
   2067..2354    +  CDS            dddA (fragment): DDDA_BURC1 - Experimental evidence at protein level: Swiss-Prot protein existence level 1. Toxic component of a toxin-immunity protein module, which functions as a cellular contact-dependent growth inhibition (CDI) system. CDI modules allow bacteria to communicate with and inhibit the growth of closely related neighboring bacteria in a contact-dependent fashion. Bacteria that have this module inhibit or kill bacteria without it, giving them a growth advantage. Probably specifically inhibited by cognate immunity protein DddI (Probable). The C-terminal 163 residue fragment has double-stranded DN
   2367..2615    +  CDS            UGI: UNGI_BPPB2 - Experimental evidence at protein level: Swiss-Prot protein existence level 1. This protein binds specifically and reversibly to the host uracil-DNA glycosylase, preventing removal of uracil residues from PBS2 DNA by the host uracil-excision repair system. From Bacillus phage PBS2 (Bacteriophage PBS2).
   2656..2880    +  polyA_signal   bGH poly(A) signal: bovine growth hormone polyadenylation signal
   2887..3397    +  promoter       hPGK promoter: human phosphoglycerate kinase 1 promoter
   3419..4018    +  CDS            PuroR (fragment): puromycin N-acetyltransferase; pac from Streptomyces; confers resistance to puromycin
   4061..4129    +  CDS            nef (fragment): NEF_HV1Z2 - Experimental evidence at protein level: Swiss-Prot protein existence level 1. Extracellular Nef protein targets CD4(+) T-lymphocytes for apoptosis by interacting with CXCR4 surface receptors. From Human immunodeficiency virus type 1 group M subtype D (isolate Z2/CDC-Z34) (HIV-1).
   4165..4286    -  polyA_signal   SV40 poly(A) signal: SV40 polyadenylation signal
   4309..4377    -  CDS            large T antigen (fragment): large T antigen from SV40 (simian virus 40)
   4393..4525    +  CDS            TcR (fragment): tetracycline efflux protein; tet; confers resistance to tetracycline
   4705..5293    -  rep_origin     ori: high-copy-number ColE1/pMB1/pBR322/pUC origin of replication
   5464..6324    -  CDS            AmpR: β-lactamase; bla; confers resistance to ampicillin, carbenicillin, and related antibiotics
   6325..6429    -  promoter       AmpR promoter: bla
>Addgene plasmid #173228 | pGL3-MTS-ccdb-DddA(G1333C)-UGI-Puro | addgene full sequence | sequence record 342551 | Addgene NGS Result
ACGCGTTGACATTGATTATTGACTAGTTATTAATAGTAATCAATTACGGGGTCATTAGTTCATAGCCCAT
ATATGGAGTTCCGCGTTACATAACTTACGGTAAATGGCCCGCCTGGCTGACCGCCCAACGACCCCCGCCC
ATTGACGTCAATAATGACGTATGTTCCCATAGTAACGCCAATAGGGACTTTCCATTGACGTCAATGGGTG
GAGTATTTACGGTAAACTGCCCACTTGGCAGTACATCAAGTGTATCATATGCCAAGTACGCCCCCTATTG
ACGTCAATGACGGTAAATGGCCCGCCTGGCATTATGCCCAGTACATGACCTTATGGGACTTTCCTACTTG
GCAGTACATCTACGTATTAGTCATCGCTATTACCATGGTGATGCGGTTTTGGCAGTACATCAATGGGCGT
GGATAGCGGTTTGACTCACGGGGATTTCCAAGTCTCCACCCCATTGACGTCAATGGGAGTTTGTTTTGGC
ACCAAAATCAACGGGACTTTCCAAAATGTCGTAACAACTCCGCCCCATTGACGCAAATGGGCGGTAGGCG
TGTACGGTGGGAGGTCTATATAAGCAGAGCTCTCTGGCTAACTAGAGAACCCACTGCTTACTGGCTTATC
GAAATTAATACGACTCACTATAGGGAGACAAGCTGGCTAGACCATGTTGGGGTTTGTGGGTCGGGTGGCC
GCTGCTCCGGCCTCCGGGGCCTTGCGGAGACTCACCCCTTCAGCGTCGCTGCCCCCAGCTCAGCTCTTAC
TGCGGGCCGCTCCGACGGCGGTCCATCCTGTCAGGGACTATGCGGCGCAAACATCTGAGAGCGGCGGAGG
CGGGAGCCCCGGCGCGGCCGCTGACTACAAGGATGACGACGATAAAGGTAGCGTGGATCTACGCACGCTC
GGCTACAGCCAGCAGCAACAGGAGAAGATCAAACCGAAGGTTCGTTCGACAGTGGCGCAGCACCACGAGG
CACTGGTCGGCCATGGGTTTACACACGCGCACATCGTTGCGCTCAGCCAACACCCGGCAGCGTTAGGGAC
CGTCGCTGTCAAGTATCAGGACATGATCGCAGCGTTGCCAGAGGCGACACACGAAGCGATCGTTGGCGTC
GGCAAACAGTGGTCCGGCGCACGCGCTCTGGAGGCCTTGCTCACGGTGGCGGGAGAGTTGAGAGGTCCAC
CGTTACAGTTGGACACAGGCCAACTTCTCAAGATTGCAAAACGTGGCGGCGTGACCGCAGTGGAGGCAGT
GCATGCATGGCGCAATGCACTGACGGGTGCCCCCCTGAACCTGACCCCAGAGACCGGCTTACTAAAAGCC
AGATAACAGTATGCGTATTTGCGCGCTGATTTTTGCGGTATAAGAATATATACTGATATGTATACCCGAA
GTATGTCAAAAAGAGGTATGCTATGAAGCAGCGTATTACAGTGACAGTTGACAGCGACAGCTATCAGTTG
CTCAAGGCATATATGATGTCAATATCTCCGGTCTGGTAAGCACAACCATGCAGAATGAAGCCCGTCGTCT
GCGTGCCGAACGCTGGAAAGCGGAAAATCAGGAAGGGATGGCTGAGGTCGCCCGGTTTATTGAAATGAAC
GGCTCTTTTGCTGACGAGAACAGGGGCTGGTGAAATGCAGTTTAAGGTTTACACCTATAAAAGAGAGAGC
CGTTATCGTCTGTTTGTGGATGTACAGAGTGATATTATTGACACGCCCGGGCGACGGATGGTGATCCCCC
TGGCCAGTGCACGTCTGCTGTCAGATAAAGTCTCCCGTGAACTTTACCCGGTGGTGCATATCGGGGATGA
AAGCTGGCGCATGATGACCACCGATATGGCCAGTGTGCCGGTGTCCGTTATCGGGGAAGAAGTGGCTGAT
CTCAGCCACCGCGAAAATGACATCAAAAACGCCATTAACCTGATGTTCTGGGGAATATAAATGTCAGGCT
CCCTTATACACAGCCAGGGTCTCTCGCGTTGACCAACGACCACCTCGTCGCCTTGGCCTGCCTCGGCGGA
CGTCCTGCGCTGGATGCAGTGAAAAAGGGATTGGGAGGCTCCCCAACCCCCTACCCTAACTATGCCAATG
CAGGACACGTGGAGGGACAGAGCGCCCTGTTCATGCGGGATAACGGCATCTCCGAGGGCCTGGTGTTCCA
CAACAATCCCGAGGGCACCTGCGGCTTTTGCGTGAACATGACCGAGACACTGCTGCCCGAGAATGCCAAG
ATGACAGTGGTGCCACCTGAGGGAGCAATCCCTGTGAAGAGAGGCGCCACCGGCGAGACAAAGGTGTTTA
CCGGCAACTCTAATAGCCCTAAGTCCCCAACAAAGGGCGGCTGCTCTGGAGGCAGCACCAACCTGTCTGA
CATCATCGAGAAGGAGACAGGCAAGCAGCTGGTCATCCAGGAGAGCATCCTGATGCTGCCCGAAGAAGTC
GAAGAAGTGATCGGAAACAAGCCTGAGAGCGATATCCTGGTCCATACCGCCTACGACGAGAGTACCGACG
AAAATGTGATGCTGCTGACATCCGACGCCCCAGAGTATAAGCCCTGGGCTCTGGTCATCCAGGATTCCAA
CGGAGAGAACAAAATCAAAATGCTGTAATCTAGAGGGCCCGTTTAAACCCGCTGATCAGCCTCGACTGTG
CCTTCTAGTTGCCAGCCATCTGTTGTTTGCCCCTCCCCCGTGCCTTCCTTGACCCTGGAAGGTGCCACTC
CCACTGTCCTTTCCTAATAAAATGAGGAAATTGCATCGCATTGTCTGAGTAGGTGTCATTCTATTCTGGG
GGGTGGGGTGGGGCAGGACAGCAAGGGGGAGGATTGGGAAGACAATAGCAGGCATGCTGGGGATGCGGTG
GGCTCTATGGCTCGAGGGGGTTGGGGTTGCGCCTTTTCCAAGGCAGCCCTGGGTTTGCGCAGGGACGCGG
CTGCTCTGGGCGTGGTTCCGGGAAACGCAGCGGCGCCGACCCTGGGACTCGCACATTCTTCACGTCCGTT
CGCAGCGTCACCCGGATCTTCGCCGCTACCCTTGTGGGCCCCCCGGCGACGCTTCCTGCTCCGCCCCTAA
GTCGGGAAGGTTCCTTGCGGTTCGCGGCGTGCCGGACGTGACAAACGGAAGCCGCACGTCTCACTAGTAC
CCTCGCAGACGGACAGCGCCAGGGAGCAATGGCAGCGCGCCGACCGCGATGGGCTGTGGCCAATAGCGGC
TGCTCAGCAGGGCGCGCCGAGAGCAGCGGCCGGGAAGGGGCGGTGCGGGAGGCGGGGTGTGGGGCGGTAG
TGTGGGCCCTGTTCCTGCCCGCGCGGTGTTCCGCATTCTGCAAGCCTCCGGAGCGCACGTCGGCAGTCGG
CTCCCTCGTTGACCGAATCACCGACCTCTCTCCCCAGGGGGATCCACCGGAGCTTACCATGACCGAGTAC
AAGCCCACGGTGCGCCTCGCCACCCGCGACGACGTCCCCAGGGCCGTACGCACCCTCGCCGCCGCGTTCG
CCGACTACCCCGCCACGCGCCACACCGTCGATCCGGACCGCCACATCGAGCGGGTCACCGAGCTGCAAGA
ACTCTTCCTCACGCGCGTCGGGCTCGACATCGGCAAGGTGTGGGTCGCGGACGACGGCGCCGCGGTGGCG
GTCTGGACCACGCCGGAGAGCGTCGAAGCGGGGGCGGTGTTCGCCGAGATCGGCCCGCGCATGGCCGAGT
TGAGCGGTTCCCGGCTGGCCGCGCAGCAACAGATGGAAGGCCTCCTGGCGCCGCACCGGCCCAAGGAGCC
CGCGTGGTTCCTGGCCACCGTCGGCGTCTCGCCCGACCACCAGGGCAAGGGTCTGGGCAGCGCCGTCGTG
CTCCCCGGAGTGGAGGCGGCCGAGCGCGCCGGGGTGCCCGCCTTCCTGGAAACCTCCGCGCCCCGCAACC
TCCCCTTCTACGAGCGGCTCGGCTTCACCGTCACCGCCGACGTCGAGGTGCCCGAAGGACCGCGCACCTG
GTGCATGACCCGCAAGCCCGGTGCCTGACGCCCGCCCCACGACCCGCAGCGCCCGACCGAAAGGAGCGCA
CGACCCCATGCATCGGTACCTTTAAGACCAATGACTTACAAGGCAGCTGTAGATCTTAGCCACTTTCTAG
AGTCGGGGCGGCCGGCCGCTTCGAGCAGACATGATAAGATACATTGATGAGTTTGGACAAACCACAACTA
GAATGCAGTGAAAAAAATGCTTTATTTGTGAAATTTGTGATGCTATTGCTTTATTTGTAACCATTATAAG
CTGCAATAAACAAGTTAACAACAACAATTGCATTCATTTTATGTTTCAGGTTCAGGGGGAGGTGTGGGAG
GTTTTTTAAAGCAAGTAAAACCTCTACAAATGTGGTAAAATCGATAAGGATCCGTCGACCGATGCCCTTG
AGAGCCTTCAACCCAGTCAGCTCCTTCCGGTGGGCGCGGGGCATGACTATCGTCGCCGCACTTATGACTG
TCTTCTTTATCATGCAACTCGTAGGACAGGTGCCGGCAGCGCTCTTCCGCTTCCTCGCTCACTGACTCGC
TGCGCTCGGTCGTTCGGCTGCGGCGAGCGGTATCAGCTCACTCAAAGGCGGTAATACGGTTATCCACAGA
ATCAGGGGATAACGCAGGAAAGAACATGTGAGCAAAAGGCCAGCAAAAGGCCAGGAACCGTAAAAAGGCC
GCGTTGCTGGCGTTTTTCCATAGGCTCCGCCCCCCTGACGAGCATCACAAAAATCGACGCTCAAGTCAGA
GGTGGCGAAACCCGACAGGACTATAAAGATACCAGGCGTTTCCCCCTGGAAGCTCCCTCGTGCGCTCTCC
TGTTCCGACCCTGCCGCTTACCGGATACCTGTCCGCCTTTCTCCCTTCGGGAAGCGTGGCGCTTTCTCAT
AGCTCACGCTGTAGGTATCTCAGTTCGGTGTAGGTCGTTCGCTCCAAGCTGGGCTGTGTGCACGAACCCC
CCGTTCAGCCCGACCGCTGCGCCTTATCCGGTAACTATCGTCTTGAGTCCAACCCGGTAAGACACGACTT
ATCGCCACTGGCAGCAGCCACTGGTAACAGGATTAGCAGAGCGAGGTATGTAGGCGGTGCTACAGAGTTC
TTGAAGTGGTGGCCTAACTACGGCTACACTAGAAGAACAGTATTTGGTATCTGCGCTCTGCTGAAGCCAG
TTACCTTCGGAAAAAGAGTTGGTAGCTCTTGATCCGGCAAACAAACCACCGCTGGTAGCGGTGGTTTTTT
TGTTTGCAAGCAGCAGATTACGCGCAGAAAAAAAGGATCTCAAGAAGATCCTTTGATCTTTTCTACGGGG
TCTGACGCTCAGTGGAACGAAAACTCACGTTAAGGGATTTTGGTCATGAGATTATCAAAAAGGATCTTCA
CCTAGATCCTTTTAAATTAAAAATGAAGTTTTAAATCAATCTAAAGTATATATGAGTAAACTTGGTCTGA
CAGTTACCAATGCTTAATCAGTGAGGCACCTATCTCAGCGATCTGTCTATTTCGTTCATCCATAGTTGCC
TGACTCCCCGTCGTGTAGATAACTACGATACGGGAGGGCTTACCATCTGGCCCCAGTGCTGCAATGATAC
CGCGGGACCCACGCTCACCGGCTCCAGATTTATCAGCAATAAACCAGCCAGCCGGAAGGGCCGAGCGCAG
AAGTGGTCCTGCAACTTTATCCGCCTCCATCCAGTCTATTAATTGTTGCCGGGAAGCTAGAGTAAGTAGT
TCGCCAGTTAATAGTTTGCGCAACGTTGTTGCCATTGCTACAGGCATCGTGGTGTCACGCTCGTCGTTTG
GTATGGCTTCATTCAGCTCCGGTTCCCAACGATCAAGGCGAGTTACATGATCCCCCATGTTGTGCAAAAA
AGCGGTTAGCTCCTTCGGTCCTCCGATCGTTGTCAGAAGTAAGTTGGCCGCAGTGTTATCACTCATGGTT
ATGGCAGCACTGCATAATTCTCTTACTGTCATGCCATCCGTAAGATGCTTTTCTGTGACTGGTGAGTACT
CAACCAAGTCATTCTGAGAATAGTGTATGCGGCGACCGAGTTGCTCTTGCCCGGCGTCAATACGGGATAA
TACCGCGCCACATAGCAGAACTTTAAAAGTGCTCATCATTGGAAAACGTTCTTCGGGGCGAAAACTCTCA
AGGATCTTACCGCTGTTGAGATCCAGTTCGATGTAACCCACTCGTGCACCCAACTGATCTTCAGCATCTT
TTACTTTCACCAGCGTTTCTGGGTGAGCAAAAACAGGAAGGCAAAATGCCGCAAAAAAGGGAATAAGGGC
GACACGGAAATGTTGAATACTCATACTCTTCCTTTTTCAATATTATTGAAGCATTTATCAGGGTTATTGT
CTCATGAGCGGATACATATTTGAATGTATTTAGAAAAATAAACAAATAGGGGTTCCGCGCACATTTCCCC
GAAAAGTGCCACCTG
